Addgene plasmid #31664: FUW-M2-PAK2 S20A
Depositing lab: Anne Brunet. Depositing organization: Stanford University. Publication: Chemical Genetic Screen for AMPKalpha2 Substrates Uncovers a Network of Proteins Involved in Mitosis. Banko MR, Allen JJ, Schaffer BE, Wilker EW, Tsou P, White JL, Villen J, Wang B, Kim SR, Sakamoto K, Gygi SP, Cantley LC, Yaffe MB, Shokat KM, Brunet A. Mol Cell. 2011 Dec 23;44(6):878-92. Epub 2011 Dec 1. 10.1016/j.molcel.2011.11.005 PubMed 22137581.
Backbone
  Vector backbone: FUW
  Backbone size w/o insert (bp): 9200
  Vector type: Mammalian Expression, Lentiviral
Growth in bacteria
  Bacterial resistance: Ampicillin, 100 μg/mL
  Growth temperature: 37°C
  Growth strain: DH5alpha
  Copy number: Unknown
Gene/Insert
  Gene/Insert name: p21-activated protein kinase 2 S20A (alt name: M2-PAK2 S20A)
  Species: H. sapiens (human)
  Insert size (bp): 1600
  Mutation: Changed Serine 20 to Alanine
  Entrez Gene: PAK2 (a.k.a. KNO2, PAK65, PAKgamma)
  Tag / fusion protein: M2 (N terminal on backbone)
  Cloning method: Restriction Enzyme; 5′ cloning site EcoRI (not destroyed); 3′ cloning site AscI (not destroyed)
  Sequencing primers: 5′ FUW F; 3′ FUW R
Resource information
  A portion of this plasmid was derived from a plasmid made by: Open Biosystems Human Orfeome Collection
Terms and licenses: Academic/Nonprofit Terms; Industry Terms: Not Available to Industry
How to cite: FUW-M2-PAK2 S20A was a gift from Anne Brunet (Addgene plasmid # 31664 ; http://n2t.net/addgene:31664 ; RRID:Addgene_31664)
