[The description below was written by a language model from this plasmid's Addgene catalogue record and pLannotate feature annotations shown in this document.]
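Description:
FUW-M2-PAK2 S20A is a lentiviral mammalian expression plasmid built on the FUW backbone, carrying human p21-activated kinase 2 (PAK2) with serine 20 changed to alanine. It is propagated in E. coli through a high-copy ColE1/pUC-type origin and selected with ampicillin (AmpR). The sequenced record is about 10.8 kb. The backbone also contains an f1 origin and a BleoR (Zeocin/bleomycin resistance) cassette driven by SV40 and EM7 promoters. This cassette lies outside the LTR-flanked region, so it would not be carried into the packaged viral genome.

The transfer cassette has a hybrid 5′ end in which the CMV enhancer and promoter are placed upstream of a truncated HIV-1 LTR, an arrangement that normally allows Tat-independent transcription of the genomic RNA in packaging cells. This is followed by the Ψ packaging signal with a gag fragment, the RRE for Rev-dependent nuclear export, and the cPPT/CTS element. The human ubiquitin C promoter then drives the PAK2 open reading frame, which was inserted between EcoRI and AscI sites. The catalogue entry lists an N-terminal M2 (FLAG-type) epitope tag supplied by the backbone, although the feature table does not annotate it separately. Downstream, a WPRE enhances transcript expression, and the cassette ends in a truncated 3′ LTR followed by a bGH polyadenylation signal.

The PAK2 coding sequence came from a human ORFeome collection. The alanine substitution removes a potential phosphorylation site. Given the associated study, a chemical genetic screen for AMPKα2 substrates, the construct most plausibly serves as a non-phosphorylatable control for stable or transient expression of tagged PAK2 in mammalian cells, though the record does not state the purpose explicitly.
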