Features (pLannotate 1.2.2; 31 found; start..end, strand, type, name):
      1..380     +  enhancer       CMV enhancer: human cytomegalovirus immediate early enhancer
    381..580     +  promoter       CMV promoter: human cytomegalovirus (CMV) immediate early promoter
    598..778     +  LTR            5' LTR (truncated): truncated 5' long terminal repeat (LTR) from HIV-1
    825..950     +  misc_feature   HIV-1 Ψ: packaging signal of human immunodeficiency virus type 1
    934..1297    +  CDS            HIV-1 gag (fragment): gag protein from human immunodeficiency virus 1; gag
   1443..1676    +  misc_feature   RRE: The Rev response element (RRE) of HIV-1 allows for Rev-dependent mRNA export from the nucleus to the cytoplasm.
   2053..2153    +  CDS            Rev (fragment): human immunodeficiency virus 1 (HIV-1) Rev protein; rev; enhances nuclear export of unspliced and incompletely spliced viral mRNAs
   2203..2320    +  misc_feature   cPPT/CTS: central polypurine tract and central termination sequence of HIV-1
   2385..3596    +  promoter       UbC promoter: human ubiquitin C promoter
   3607..3630    -  misc_feature   MCS (fragment): pUC18/19 multiple cloning site
   3675..5243    +  CDS            PAK2: PAK2_HUMAN - Experimental evidence at protein level: Swiss-Prot protein existence level 1. Serine/threonine protein kinase that plays a role in a variety of different signaling pathways including cytoskeleton regulation, cell motility, cell cycle progression, apoptosis or proliferation. Acts as downstream effector of the small GTPases CDC42 and RAC1. Activation by the binding of active CDC42 and RAC1 results in a conformational change and a subsequent autophosphorylation on several serine and/or threonine residues. Full-length PAK2 stimulates cell survival and cell growth. Phosphorylates MAPK4
   5255..5279    +  misc_feature   MCS (fragment): pBluescript multiple cloning site
   5279..5867    +  misc_feature   WPRE: woodchuck hepatitis virus posttranscriptional regulatory element
   5804..6385    +  CDS            nef (fragment): NEF_HV1H2 - Experimental evidence at protein level: Swiss-Prot protein existence level 1. Extracellular Nef protein targets CD4(+) T-lymphocytes for apoptosis by interacting with CXCR4 surface receptors. From Human immunodeficiency virus type 1 group M subtype B (isolate HXB2) (HIV-1).
   6392..6572    +  LTR            5' LTR (truncated): truncated 5' long terminal repeat (LTR) from HIV-1
   6604..6828    +  polyA_signal   bGH poly(A) signal: bovine growth hormone polyadenylation signal
   6832..6853    +  promoter       SV40 promoter (fragment): SV40 enhancer and early promoter
   6874..7302    +  rep_origin     f1 ori (sequence partly withheld): f1 bacteriophage origin of replication; arrow indicates direction of (+) strand synthesis
   7316..7645    +  promoter       SV40 promoter: SV40 enhancer and early promoter
   7693..7740    +  promoter       EM7 promoter: synthetic bacterial promoter&nbsp
   7759..8133    +  CDS            BleoR: antibiotic-binding protein; Sh ble from Streptoalloteichus hindustanus; confers resistance to bleomycin, phleomycin, and Zeocin™
   8143..8268    +  CDS            ble (fragment): BLE_KLEPN - Experimental evidence at protein level: Swiss-Prot protein existence level 1. Binding protein with a strong affinity to the bleomycin family of antibiotics. Binds to CL990; an antimitotic-antibiotic compound. From Klebsiella pneumoniae.
   8263..8384    +  polyA_signal   SV40 poly(A) signal: SV40 polyadenylation signal
   8455..8477    -  protein_bind   lac operator (fragment): The lac repressor binds to the lac operator to inhibit transcription in E. coli. This inhibition can be relieved by adding lactose or isopropyl-β-D-thiogalactopyranoside (IPTG). lac repressor encoded by lacI
   8481..8511    -  promoter       lac promoter: promoter for the E. coli lac operon
   8526..8547    -  protein_bind   CAP binding site: CAP binding activates transcription in the presence of cAMP. E. coli catabolite activator protein
   8560..8652    -  CDS            lacI (fragment): lac repressor; lacI; The lac repressor binds to the lac operator to inhibit transcription in E. coli. This inhibition can be relieved by adding lactose or isopropyl-β-D-thiogalactopyranoside (IPTG).
   8835..9423    -  rep_origin     ori: high-copy-number ColE1/pMB1/pBR322/pUC origin of replication
   9594..10454   -  CDS            AmpR: β-lactamase; bla; confers resistance to ampicillin, carbenicillin, and related antibiotics
  10455..10559   -  promoter       AmpR promoter: bla
  10618..10670   -  misc_feature   bom (fragment): basis of mobility region from pBR322
>Addgene plasmid #31664 | FUW-M2-PAK2 S20A | addgene full sequence | sequence record 200995 | Addgene NGS Result
GACATTGATTATTGACTAGTTATTAATAGTAATCAATTACGGGGTCATTAGTTCATAGCCCATATATGGA
GTTCCGCGTTACATAACTTACGGTAAATGGCCCGCCTGGCTGACCGCCCAACGACCCCCGCCCATTGACG
TCAATAATGACGTATGTTCCCATAGTAACGCCAATAGGGACTTTCCATTGACGTCAATGGGTGGAGTATT
TACGGTAAACTGCCCACTTGGCAGTACATCAAGTGTATCATATGCCAAGTACGCCCCCTATTGACGTCAA
TGACGGTAAATGGCCCGCCTGGCATTATGCCCAGTACATGACCTTATGGGACTTTCCTACTTGGCAGTAC
ATCTACGTATTAGTCATCGCTATTACCATGGTGATGCGGTTTTGGCAGTACATCAATGGGCGTGGATAGC
GGTTTGACTCACGGGGATTTCCAAGTCTCCACCCCATTGACGTCAATGGGAGTTTGTTTTGGCACCAAAA
TCAACGGGACTTTCCAAAATGTCGTAACAACTCCGCCCCATTGACGCAAATGGGCGGTAGGCGTGTACGG
TGGGAGGTCTATATAAGCAGCGCGTTTTGCCTGTACTGGGTCTCTCTGGTTAGACCAGATCTGAGCCTGG
GAGCTCTCTGGCTAACTAGGGAACCCACTGCTTAAGCCTCAATAAAGCTTGCCTTGAGTGCTTCAAGTAG
TGTGTGCCCGTCTGTTGTGTGACTCTGGTAACTAGAGATCCCTCAGACCCTTTTAGTCAGTGTGGAAAAT
CTCTAGCAGTGGCGCCCGAACAGGGACTTGAAAGCGAAAGGGAAACCAGAGGAGCTCTCTCGACGCAGGA
CTCGGCTTGCTGAAGCGCGCACGGCAAGAGGCGAGGGGCGGCGACTGGTGAGTACGCCAAAAATTTTGAC
TAGCGGAGGCTAGAAGGAGAGAGATGGGTGCGAGAGCGTCAGTATTAAGCGGGGGAGAATTAGATCGCGA
TGGGAAAAAATTCGGTTAAGGCCAGGGGGAAAGAAAAAATATAAATTAAAACATATAGTATGGGCAAGCA
GGGAGCTAGAACGATTCGCAGTTAATCCTGGCCTGTTAGAAACATCAGAAGGCTGTAGACAAATACTGGG
ACAGCTACAACCATCCCTTCAGACAGGATCAGAAGAACTTAGATCATTATATAATACAGTAGCAACCCTC
TATTGTGTGCATCAAAGGATAGAGATAAAAGACACCAAGGAAGCTTTAGACAAGATAGAGGAAGAGCAAA
ACAAAAGTAAGACCACCGCACAGCAAGCGGCCGCTGATCTTCAGACCTGGAGGAGGAGATATGAGGGACA
ATTGGAGAAGTGAATTATATAAATATAAAGTAGTAAAAATTGAACCATTAGGAGTAGCACCCACCAAGGC
AAAGAGAAGAGTGGTGCAGAGAGAAAAAAGAGCAGTGGGAATAGGAGCTTTGTTCCTTGGGTTCTTGGGA
GCAGCAGGAAGCACTATGGGCGCAGCGTCAATGACGCTGACGGTACAGGCCAGACAATTATTGTCTGGTA
TAGTGCAGCAGCAGAACAATTTGCTGAGGGCTATTGAGGCGCAACAGCATCTGTTGCAACTCACAGTCTG
GGGCATCAAGCAGCTCCAGGCAAGAATCCTGGCTGTGGAAAGATACCTAAAGGATCAACAGCTCCTGGGG
ATTTGGGGTTGCTCTGGAAAACTCATTTGCACCACTGCTGTGCCTTGGAATGCTAGTTGGAGTAATAAAT
CTCTGGAACAGATTTGGAATCACACGACCTGGATGGAGTGGGACAGAGAAATTAACAATTACACAAGCTT
AATACACTCCTTAATTGAAGAATCGCAAAACCAGCAAGAAAAGAATGAACAAGAATTATTGGAATTAGAT
AAATGGGCAAGTTTGTGGAATTGGTTTAACATAACAAATTGGCTGTGGTATATAAAATTATTCATAATGA
TAGTAGGAGGCTTGGTAGGTTTAAGAATAGTTTTTGCTGTACTTTCTATAGTGAATAGAGTTAGGCAGGG
ATATTCACCATTATCGTTTCAGACCCACCTCCCAACCCCGAGGGGACCCGACAGGCCCGAAGGAATAGAA
GAAGAAGGTGGAGAGAGAGACAGAGACAGATCCATTCGATTAGTGAACGGATCGGCACTGCGTGCGCCAA
TTCTGCAGACAAATGGCAGTATTCATCCACAATTTTAAAAGAAAAGGGGGGATTGGGGGGTACAGTGCAG
GGGAAAGAATAGTAGACATAATAGCAACAGACATACAAACTAAAGAATTACAAAAACAAATTACAAAAAT
TCAAAATTTTCGGGTTTATTACAGGGACAGCAGAGATCCAGTTTGGTTAATTAACCCGTGTCGGCTCCAG
ATCTGGCCTCCGCGCCGGGTTTTGGCGCCTCCCGCGGGCGCCCCCCTCCTCACGGCGAGCGCTGCCACGT
CAGACGAAGGGCGCAGCGAGCGTCCTGATCCTTCCGCCCGGACGCTCAGGACAGCGGCCCGCTGCTCATA
AGACTCGGCCTTAGAACCCCAGTATCAGCAGAAGGACATTTTAGGACGGGACTTGGGTGACTCTAGGGCA
CTGGTTTTCTTTCCAGAGAGCGGAACAGGCGAGGAAAAGTAGTCCCTTCTCGGCGATTCTGCGGAGGGAT
CTCCGTGGGGCGGTGAACGCCGATGATTATATAAGGACGCGCCGGGTGTGGCACAGCTAGTTCCGTCGCA
GCCGGGATTTGGGTCGCGGTTCTTGTTTGTGGATCGCTGTGATCGTCACTTGGTGAGTAGCGGGCTGCTG
GGCTGGCCGGGGCTTTCGTGGCCGCCGGGCCGCTCGGTGGGACGGAAGCGTGTGGAGAGACCGCCAAGGG
CTGTAGTCTGGGTCCGCGAGCAAGGTTGCCCTGAACTGGGGGTTGGGGGGAGCGCAGCAAAATGGCGGCT
GTTCCCGAGTCTTGAATGGAAGACGCTTGTGAGGCGGGCTGTGAGGTCGTTGAAACAAGGTGGGGGGCAT
GGTGGGCGGCAAGAACCCAAGGTCTTGAGGCCTTCGCTAATGCGGGAAAGCTCTTATTCGGGTGAGATGG
GCTGGGGCACCATCTGGGGACCCTGACGTGAAGTTTGTCACTGACTGGAGAACTCGGTTTGTCGTCTGTT
GCGGGGGCGGCAGTTATGGCGGTGCCGTTGGGCAGTGCACCCGTACCTTTGGGAGCGCGCGCCCTCGTCG
TGTCGTGACGTCACCCGTTCTGTTGGCTTATAATGCAGGGTGGGGCCACCTGCCGGTAGGTGTGCGGTAG
GCTTTTCTCCGTCGCAGGACGCAGGGTTCGGGCCTAGGGTAGGCTCTCCTGAATCGACAGGCGCCGGACC
TCTGGTGAGGGGAGGGATAAGTGAGGCGTCAGTTTCTTTGGTCGGTTTTATGTACCTATCTTCTTAAGTA
GCTGAAGCTCCGGTTTTGAACTATGCGCTCGGGGTTGGCGAGTGTGTTTTGTGAAGTTTTTTAGGCACCT
TTTGAAATGTAATCATTTGGGTCAATATGTAATTTTCAGTGTTAGACTAGTAAATTGTCCGCTAAATTCT
GGCCGTTTTTGGCTTTTTTGTTAGACGAAGCTTGGGCTGCAGGTCGACTCTAGAGGATCCTCAGGATGGA
CTACAAGGACGATGACGATAAACCCGGGAATTCGTCTGATAACGGAGAACTGGAAGATAAGCCTCCAGCA
CCTCCTGTGCGAATGAGCGCCACCATCTTTAGCACTGGAGGCAAAGACCCTTTGTCAGCCAATCACAGTT
TGAAACCTTTGCCCTCTGTTCCAGAAGAGAAAAAGCCCAGGCATAAAATCATCTCCATATTCTCAGGCAC
AGAGAAAGGAAGTAAAAAGAAGGAAAAGGAACGGCCAGAAATTTCTCCTCCATCTGATTTTGAGCACACC
ATCCATGTTGGTTTTGATGCTGTTACTGGAGAATTCACTGGCATGCCAGAACAGTGGGCTCGATTACTAC
AGACCTCCAATATCACCAAACTAGAGCAAAAGAAGAACCCTCAGGCTGTGCTGGATGTCCTAAAGTTCTA
CGACTCCAACACAGTGAAGCAGAAATATCTGAGCTTTACTCCTCCTGAGAAAGATGGCTTTCCTTCTGGA
ACACCAGCACTGAATGCCAAGGGAACAGAAGCACCCGCAGTAGTGACAGAGGAGGAGGATGATGATGAAG
AGACTGCTCCTCCCGTTATTGCCCCGCGACCGGATCATACGAAATCAATTTACACACGGTCTGTAATTGA
CCCTGTTCCTGCACCAGTTGGTGATTCACATGTTGATGGTGCTGCCAAGTCTTTAGACAAACAGAAAAAG
AAGACTAAGATGACAGATGAAGAGATTATGGAGAAATTAAGAACTATCGTGAGCATAGGTGACCCTAAGA
AAAAATATACAAGATATGAAAAAATTGGACAAAGGGCTTCTGGTACAGTTTTCACTGCTACTGACGTTGC
ACTGGGACAGGAGGTTGCTATCAAACAAATTAATTTACAGAAACAGCCAAAGAAGGAACTGATCATTAAC
GAGATTCTGGTGATGAAAGAATTGAAAAATCCCAACATCGTTAACTTTTTGGACAGTTACCTGGTAGGAG
ATGAATTGTTTGTGGTCATGGAATACCTTGCTGGGGGGTCACTCACTGATGTGGTAACAGAAACGTGCAT
GGATGAAGCACAGATTGCTGCTGTATGCAGAGAGTGTTTACAGGCATTGGAGTTTTTACATGCTAATCAA
GTGATCCACAGAGACATCAAAAGTGACAATGTACTTTTGGGAATGGAAGGATCTGTTAAGCTCACTGACT
TTGGTTTCTGTGCCCAGATCACCCCTGAGCAGAGCAAACGCAGTACCATGGTCGGAACGCCATACTGGAT
GGCACCAGAGGTGGTTACACGGAAAGCTTATGGCCCTAAAGTCGACATATGGTCTCTGGGTATCATGGCT
ATTGAGATGGTAGAAGGAGAGCCTCCATACCTCAATGAAAATCCCTTGAGGGCCTTGTACCTAATAGCAA
CTAATGGAACCCCAGAACTTCAGAATCCAGAGAAACTTTCCCCAATATTTCGGGATTTCTTAAATCGATG
TTTGGAAATGGATGTGGAAAAAAGGGGTTCAGCCAAAGAATTATTACAGCATCCTTTCCTGAAACTGGCC
AAACCGTTATCTAGCTTGACACCACTGATCATGGCAGCTAAAGAAGCAATGAAGAGTAACCGTTAAGGCG
CGCCGAATTCGATATCAAGCTTATCGATAATCAACCTCTGGATTACAAAATTTGTGAAAGATTGACTGGT
ATTCTTAACTATGTTGCTCCTTTTACGCTATGTGGATACGCTGCTTTAATGCCTTTGTATCATGCTATTG
CTTCCCGTATGGCTTTCATTTTCTCCTCCTTGTATAAATCCTGGTTGCTGTCTCTTTATGAGGAGTTGTG
GCCCGTTGTCAGGCAACGTGGCGTGGTGTGCACTGTGTTTGCTGACGCAACCCCCACTGGTTGGGGCATT
GCCACCACCTGTCAGCTCCTTTCCGGGACTTTCGCTTTCCCCCTCCCTATTGCCACGGCGGAACTCATCG
CCGCCTGCCTTGCCCGCTGCTGGACAGGGGCTCGGCTGTTGGGCACTGACAATTCCGTGGTGTTGTCGGG
GAAATCATCGTCCTTTCCTTGGCTGCTCGCCTGTGTTGCCACCTGGATTCTGCGCGGGACGTCCTTCTGC
TACGTCCCTTCGGCCCTCAATCCAGCGGACCTTCCTTCCCGCGGCCTGCTGCCGGCTCTGCGGCCTCTTC
CGCGTCTTCGCCTTCGCCCTCAGACGAGTCGGATCTCCCTTTGGGCCGCCTCCCCGCATCGATACCGTCG
ACCTCGAGACCTAGAAAAACATGGAGCAATCACAAGTAGCAATACAGCAGCTACCAATGCTGATTGTGCC
TGGCTAGAAGCACAAGAGGAGGAGGAGGTGGGTTTTCCAGTCACACCTCAGGTACCTTTAAGACCAATGA
CTTACAAGGCAGCTGTAGATCTTAGCCACTTTTTAAAAGAAAAGGGGGGACTGGAAGGGCTAATTCACTC
CCAACGAAGACAAGATATCCTTGATCTGTGGATCTACCACACACAAGGCTACTTCCCTGATTGGCAGAAC
TACACACCAGGGCCAGGGATCAGATATCCACTGACCTTTGGATGGTGCTACAAGCTAGTACCAGTTGAGC
AAGAGAAGGTAGAAGAAGCCAATGAAGGAGAGAACACCCGCTTGTTACACCCTGTGAGCCTGCATGGGAT
GGATGACCCGGAGAGAGAAGTATTAGAGTGGAGGTTTGACAGCCGCCTAGCATTTCATCACATGGCCCGA
GAGCTGCATCCGGACTGTACTGGGTCTCTCTGGTTAGACCAGATCTGAGCCTGGGAGCTCTCTGGCTAAC
TAGGGAACCCACTGCTTAAGCCTCAATAAAGCTTGCCTTGAGTGCTTCAAGTAGTGTGTGCCCGTCTGTT
GTGTGACTCTGGTAACTAGAGATCCCTCAGACCCTTTTAGTCAGTGTGGAAAATCTCTAGCAGGGCCCGT
TTAAACCCGCTGATCAGCCTCGACTGTGCCTTCTAGTTGCCAGCCATCTGTTGTTTGCCCCTCCCCCGTG
CCTTCCTTGACCCTGGAAGGTGCCACTCCCACTGTCCTTTCCTAATAAAATGAGGAAATTGCATCGCATT
GTCTGAGTAGGTGTCATTCTATTCTGGGGGGTGGGGTGGGGCAGGACAGCAAGGGGGAGGATTGGGAAGA
CAATAGCAGGCATGCTGGGGATGCGGTGGGCTCTATGGCTTCTGAGGCGGAAAGAACCAGCTGGGGCTCT
AGGGGGTATCCCC
[124 nt withheld, positions 6874-6997]
C
[91 nt withheld, positions 6999-7089]
A
[49 nt withheld, positions 7091-7139]
CCTTTGACGTTGGAGTCCACGTTCTTT
[37 nt withheld, positions 7167-7203]
ACCCTATCTCGGTCTATTCTTTTGATTTATAAGGGATTTTGCCGATTTCGGCCTATTGGTTAAAAAATGA
GCTGATTTAACAAAAATTTAACGCGAATTAATTCTGTGGAATGTGTGTCAGTTAGGGTGTGGAAAGTCCC
CAGGCTCCCCAGCAGGCAGAAGTATGCAAAGCATGCATCTCAATTAGTCAGCAACCAGGTGTGGAAAGTC
CCCAGGCTCCCCAGCAGGCAGAAGTATGCAAAGCATGCATCTCAATTAGTCAGCAACCATAGTCCCGCCC
CTAACTCCGCCCATCCCGCCCCTAACTCCGCCCAGTTCCGCCCATTCTCCGCCCCATGGCTGACTAATTT
TTTTTATTTATGCAGAGGCCGAGGCCGCCTCTGCCTCTGAGCTATTCCAGAAGTAGTGAGGAGGCTTTTT
TGGAGGCCTAGGCTTTTGCAAAAAGCTCCCGGGAGCTTGTATATCCATTTTCGGATCTGATCAGCACGTG
TTGACAATTAATCATCGGCATAGTATATCGGCATAGTATAATACGACAAGGTGAGGAACTAAACCATGGC
CAAGTTGACCAGTGCCGTTCCGGTGCTCACCGCGCGCGACGTCGCCGGAGCGGTCGAGTTCTGGACCGAC
CGGCTCGGGTTCTCCCGGGACTTCGTGGAGGACGACTTCGCCGGTGTGGTCCGGGACGACGTGACCCTGT
TCATCAGCGCGGTCCAGGACCAGGTGGTGCCGGACAACACCCTGGCCTGGGTGTGGGTGCGCGGCCTGGA
CGAGCTGTACGCCGAGTGGTCGGAGGTCGTGTCCACGAACTTCCGGGACGCCTCCGGGCCGGCCATGACC
GAGATCGGCGAGCAGCCGTGGGGGCGGGAGTTCGCCCTGCGCGACCCGGCCGGCAACTGCGTGCACTTCG
TGGCCGAGGAGCAGGACTGACACGTGCTACGAGATTTCGATTCCACCGCCGCCTTCTATGAAAGGTTGGG
CTTCGGAATCGTTTTCCGGGACGCCGGCTGGATGATCCTCCAGCGCGGGGATCTCATGCTGGAGTTCTTC
GCCCACCCCAACTTGTTTATTGCAGCTTATAATGGTTACAAATAAAGCAATAGCATCACAAATTTCACAA
ATAAAGCATTTTTTTCACTGCATTCTAGTTGTGGTTTGTCCAAACTCATCAATGTATCTTATCATGTCTG
TATACCGTCGACCTCTAGCTAGAGCTTGGCGTAATCATGGTCATAGCTGTTTCCTGTGTGAAATTGTTAT
CCGCTCACAATTCCACACAACATACGAGCCGGAAGCATAAAGTGTAAAGCCTGGGGTGCCTAATGAGTGA
GCTAACTCACATTAATTGCGTTGCGCTCACTGCCCGCTTTCCAGTCGGGAAACCTGTCGTGCCAGCTGCA
TTAATGAATCGGCCAACGCGCGGGGAGAGGCGGTTTGCGTATTGGGCGCTCTTCCGCTTCCTCGCTCACT
GACTCGCTGCGCTCGGTCGTTCGGCTGCGGCGAGCGGTATCAGCTCACTCAAAGGCGGTAATACGGTTAT
CCACAGAATCAGGGGATAACGCAGGAAAGAACATGTGAGCAAAAGGCCAGCAAAAGGCCAGGAACCGTAA
AAAGGCCGCGTTGCTGGCGTTTTTCCATAGGCTCCGCCCCCCTGACGAGCATCACAAAAATCGACGCTCA
AGTCAGAGGTGGCGAAACCCGACAGGACTATAAAGATACCAGGCGTTTCCCCCTGGAAGCTCCCTCGTGC
GCTCTCCTGTTCCGACCCTGCCGCTTACCGGATACCTGTCCGCCTTTCTCCCTTCGGGAAGCGTGGCGCT
TTCTCATAGCTCACGCTGTAGGTATCTCAGTTCGGTGTAGGTCGTTCGCTCCAAGCTGGGCTGTGTGCAC
GAACCCCCCGTTCAGCCCGACCGCTGCGCCTTATCCGGTAACTATCGTCTTGAGTCCAACCCGGTAAGAC
ACGACTTATCGCCACTGGCAGCAGCCACTGGTAACAGGATTAGCAGAGCGAGGTATGTAGGCGGTGCTAC
AGAGTTCTTGAAGTGGTGGCCTAACTACGGCTACACTAGAAGAACAGTATTTGGTATCTGCGCTCTGCTG
AAGCCAGTTACCTTCGGAAAAAGAGTTGGTAGCTCTTGATCCGGCAAACAAACCACCGCTGGTAGCGGTG
GTTTTTTTGTTTGCAAGCAGCAGATTACGCGCAGAAAAAAAGGATCTCAAGAAGATCCTTTGATCTTTTC
TACGGGGTCTGACGCTCAGTGGAACGAAAACTCACGTTAAGGGATTTTGGTCATGAGATTATCAAAAAGG
ATCTTCACCTAGATCCTTTTAAATTAAAAATGAAGTTTTAAATCAATCTAAAGTATATATGAGTAAACTT
GGTCTGACAGTTACCAATGCTTAATCAGTGAGGCACCTATCTCAGCGATCTGTCTATTTCGTTCATCCAT
AGTTGCCTGACTCCCCGTCGTGTAGATAACTACGATACGGGAGGGCTTACCATCTGGCCCCAGTGCTGCA
ATGATACCGCGAGACCCACGCTCACCGGCTCCAGATTTATCAGCAATAAACCAGCCAGCCGGAAGGGCCG
AGCGCAGAAGTGGTCCTGCAACTTTATCCGCCTCCATCCAGTCTATTAATTGTTGCCGGGAAGCTAGAGT
AAGTAGTTCGCCAGTTAATAGTTTGCGCAACGTTGTTGCCATTGCTACAGGCATCGTGGTGTCACGCTCG
TCGTTTGGTATGGCTTCATTCAGCTCCGGTTCCCAACGATCAAGGCGAGTTACATGATCCCCCATGTTGT
GCAAAAAAGCGGTTAGCTCCTTCGGTCCTCCGATCGTTGTCAGAAGTAAGTTGGCCGCAGTGTTATCACT
CATGGTTATGGCAGCACTGCATAATTCTCTTACTGTCATGCCATCCGTAAGATGCTTTTCTGTGACTGGT
GAGTACTCAACCAAGTCATTCTGAGAATAGTGTATGCGGCGACCGAGTTGCTCTTGCCCGGCGTCAATAC
GGGATAATACCGCGCCACATAGCAGAACTTTAAAAGTGCTCATCATTGGAAAACGTTCTTCGGGGCGAAA
ACTCTCAAGGATCTTACCGCTGTTGAGATCCAGTTCGATGTAACCCACTCGTGCACCCAACTGATCTTCA
GCATCTTTTACTTTCACCAGCGTTTCTGGGTGAGCAAAAACAGGAAGGCAAAATGCCGCAAAAAAGGGAA
TAAGGGCGACACGGAAATGTTGAATACTCATACTCTTCCTTTTTCAATATTATTGAAGCATTTATCAGGG
TTATTGTCTCATGAGCGGATACATATTTGAATGTATTTAGAAAAATAAACAAATAGGGGTTCCGCGCACA
TTTCCCCGAAAAGTGCCACCTGACGTCGACGGATCGGGAGATCTCCCGATCCCCTATGGTGCACTCTCAG
TACAATCTGCTCTGATGCCGCATAGTTAAGCCAGTATCTGCTCCCTGCTTGTGTGTTGGAGGTCGCTGAG
TAGTGCGCGAGCAAAATTTAAGCTACAACAAGGCAAGGCTTGACCGACAATTGCATGAAGAATCTGCTTA
GGGTTAGGCGTTTTGCGCTGCTTCGCGATGTACGGGCCAGATATACGCGTT
