>Addgene plasmid #31664 | FUW-M2-PAK2 S20A | addgene partial sequence | sequence record 46051 | hUBCpro-F 5'-TGAAGCTCCGGTTTTGAACT-3'
TTTAGGCACCTTTTGAATGTAATCATTTGGGTCAATATGTAATTTTCAGTGTTAGACTAGTAAATTGTCC
GCTAAATTCTGGCCGTTTTTGGCTTTTTTGTTAGACGAAGCTTGGGCTGCAGGTCGACTCTAGAGGATCC
TCAGGATGGACTACAAGGACGATGACGATAAACCCGGGAATTCGTCTGATAACGGAGAACTGGAAGATAA
GCCTCCAGCACCTCCTGTGCGAATGAGCGCCACCATCTTTAGCACTGGAGGCAAAGACCCTTTGTCAGCC
AATCACAGTTTGAAACCTTTGCCCTCTGTTCCAGAAGAGAAAAAGCCCAGGCATAAAATCATCTCCATAT
TCTCAGGCACAGAGAAAGGAAGTAAAAAGAAGGAAAAGGAACGGCCAGAAATTTCTCCTCCATCTGATTT
TGAGCACACCATCCATGTTGGTTTTGATGCTGTTACTGGAGAATTCACTGGCATGCCAGAACAGTGGGCT
CGATTACTACAGACCTCCAATATCACCAAACTAGAGCAAAAGAAGAACCCTCAGGCTGTGCTGGATGTCC
TAAAGTTCTACGACTCCAACACAGTGAAGCAGAAATATCTGAGCTTTACTCCTCCTGAGAAAGATGGCTT
TCCTTCTGGAACACCAGCACTGAATGCCAAGGGAACAGAAGCACCCGCAGTAGTGACAGAGGAGGAGGAT
GATGATGAAGAGACTGCTCCTCCCGTTATTGCCCCGCGACCGGATCATACGAAATCAATTTACACACGGT
CTGTAATTGACCCTGTTCCTGCACCAGTTGGTGATTCACATGTTGATGGTGCTGCCAAGTCTTTAGACAA
ACAGAAAA
